>Addgene plasmid #201964 | TRAPa(E162A,M164A,R167A)-3xFLAG-pCDNA | addgene full sequence | sequence record 396890 | Addgene NGS Result
ATAAACCAGCCAGCCGGAAGGGCCGAGCGCAGAAGTGGTCCTGCAACTTTATCCGCCTCCATCCAGTCTA
TTAATTGTTGCCGGGAAGCTAGAGTAAGTAGTTCGCCAGTTAATAGTTTGCGCAACGTTGTTGCCATTGC
TACAGGCATCGTGGTGTCACGCTCGTCGTTTGGTATGGCTTCATTCAGCTCCGGTTCCCAACGATCAAGG
CGAGTTACATGATCCCCCATGTTGTGCAAAAAAGCGGTTAGCTCCTTCGGTCCTCCGATCGTTGTCAGAA
GTAAGTTGGCCGCAGTGTTATCACTCATGGTTATGGCAGCACTGCATAATTCTCTTACTGTCATGCCATC
CGTAAGATGCTTTTCTGTGACTGGTGAGTACTCAACCAAGTCATTCTGAGAATAGTGTATGCGGCGACCG
AGTTGCTCTTGCCCGGCGTCAATACGGGATAATACCGCGCCACATAGCAGAACTTTAAAAGTGCTCATCA
TTGGAAAACGTTCTTCGGGGCGAAAACTCTCAAGGATCTTACCGCTGTTGAGATCCAGTTCGATGTAACC
CACTCGTGCACCCAACTGATCTTCAGCATCTTTTACTTTCACCAGCGTTTCTGGGTGAGCAAAAACAGGA
AGGCAAAATGCCGCAAAAAAGGGAATAAGGGCGACACGGAAATGTTGAATACTCATACTCTTCCTTTTTC
AATATTATTGAAGCATTTATCAGGGTTATTGTCTCATGAGCGGATACATATTTGAATGTATTTAGAAAAA
TAAACAAATAGGGGTTCCGCGCACATTTCCCCGAAAAGTGCCACCTGACGTCGACGGATCGGGAGATCTC
CCGATCCCCTATGGTGCACTCTCAGTACAATCTGCTCTGATGCCGCATAGTTAAGCCAGTATCTGCTCCC
TGCTTGTGTGTTGGAGGTCGCTGAGTAGTGCGCGAGCAAAATTTAAGCTACAACAAGGCAAGGCTTGACC
GACAATTGCATGAAGAATCTGCTTAGGGTTAGGCGTTTTGCGCTGCTTCGCGATGTACGGGCCAGATATA
CGCGTTGACATTGATTATTGACTAGTTATTAATAGTAATCAATTACGGGGTCATTAGTTCATAGCCCATA
TATGGAGTTCCGCGTTACATAACTTACGGTAAATGGCCCGCCTGGCTGACCGCCCAACGACCCCCGCCCA
TTGACGTCAATAATGACGTATGTTCCCATAGTAACGCCAATAGGGACTTTCCATTGACGTCAATGGGTGG
AGTATTTACGGTAAACTGCCCACTTGGCAGTACATCAAGTGTATCATATGCCAAGTACGCCCCCTATTGA
CGTCAATGACGGTAAATGGCCCGCCTGGCATTATGCCCAGTACATGACCTTATGGGACTTTCCTACTTGG
CAGTACATCTACGTATTAGTCATCGCTATTACCATGGTGATGCGGTTTTGGCAGTACATCAATGGGCGTG
GATAGCGGTTTGACTCACGGGGATTTCCAAGTCTCCACCCCATTGACGTCAATGGGAGTTTGTTTTGGCA
CCAAAATCAACGGGACTTTCCAAAATGTCGTAACAACTCCGCCCCATTGACGCAAATGGGCGGTAGGCGT
GTACGGTGGGAGGTCTATATAAGCAGAGCTCTCTGGCTAACTAGAGAACCCACTGCTTACTGGCTTATCG
AAATTAATACGACTCACTATAGGGAGACCCAAGCTGGCTAGCGTTTAAACTTAAGCTTGGTACCGAGCTC
GGATCCACTAGTCCAGTGTGGTGGAATTCGCCACCATGAGACTCCTCCCCCGCTTGCTGCTGCTTCTCTT
ACTCGTGTTCCCTGCCACTGTCTTGTTCCGAGGCGGCCCCAGAGGCTTGTTAGCAGTGGCACAAGATCTT
ACAGAGGATGAAGAAACAGTAGAAGATTCCATAATTGAGGATGAAGATGATGAAGCCGAGGTAGAAGAAG
ATGAACCCACAGATTTGGTAGAAGATAAAGAGGAAGAAGATGTGTCTGGTGAACCTGAAGCTTCACCGAG
TGCAGATACAACTATACTGTTTGTAAAAGGAGAAGATTTTCCAGCAAATAACATTGTGAAGTTCCTGGTA
GGCTTTACCAACAAGGGTACAGAAGATTTTATTGTTGAATCCTTAGATGCCTCATTCCGTTATCCTCAGG
ACTACCAGTTTTATATCCAGAATTTCACAGCTCTTCCTCTGAACACTGTAGTGCCACCCCAGAGACAGGC
AACTTTTGAGTACTCTTTCATTCCTGCAGCGCCCGCGGGCGGAGCACCATTTGGTTTGGTCATCAATCTG
AACTACAAAGATTTGAACGGCAATGTATTCCAAGATGCAGTCTTCAATCAAACAGTTACAGTTATTGAAA
GAGAGGATGGGTTAGATGGAGAAACAATCTTTATGTATATGTTCCTTGCTGGTCTTGGGCTTCTGGTTAT
TGTTGGCCTTCATCAACTCCTAGAATCTAGAAAGCGTAAGAGACCCATACAGAAAGTAGAAATGGGTACA
TCAAGTCAGAATGATGTTGACATGAGTTGGATTCCTCAGGAAACATTGAATCAAATCAATAAAGCTTCAC
CAAGAAGGTTGCCCAGGAAACGGGCACAGAAGAGATCAGTGGGATCTGATGAGGACTATAAAGATCATGA
CGGTGATTACAAGGATCACGATATCGACTATAAAGATGACGACGACAAGTAGGCGGCCGCTCGAGTCTAG
AGGGCCCGTTTAAACCCGCTGATCAGCCTCGACTGTGCCTTCTAGTTGCCAGCCATCTGTTGTTTGCCCC
TCCCCCGTGCCTTCCTTGACCCTGGAAGGTGCCACTCCCACTGTCCTTTCCTAATAAAATGAGGAAATTG
CATCGCATTGTCTGAGTAGGTGTCATTCTATTCTGGGGGGTGGGGTGGGGCAGGACAGCAAGGGGGAGGA
TTGGGAAGACAATAGCAGGCATGCTGGGGATGCGGTGGGCTCTATGGCTTCTGAGGCGGAAAGAACCAGC
TGGGGCTCTAGGGGGTATCCCC
[124 nt withheld, positions 3033-3156]
C
[91 nt withheld, positions 3158-3248]
A
[49 nt withheld, positions 3250-3298]
CCTTTGACGTTGGAGTCCACGTTCTTT
[37 nt withheld, positions 3326-3362]
ACCCTATCTCGGTCTATTCTTTTGATTTATAAGGGATTTTGCCGATTTCGGCCTATTGGTTAAAAAATGA
GCTGATTTAACAAAAATTTAACGCGAATTAATTCTGTGGAATGTGTGTCAGTTAGGGTGTGGAAAGTCCC
CAGGCTCCCCAGCAGGCAGAAGTATGCAAAGCATGCATCTCAATTAGTCAGCAACCAGGTGTGGAAAGTC
CCCAGGCTCCCCAGCAGGCAGAAGTATGCAAAGCATGCATCTCAATTAGTCAGCAACCATAGTCCCGCCC
CTAACTCCGCCCATCCCGCCCCTAACTCCGCCCAGTTCCGCCCATTCTCCGCCCCATGGCTGACTAATTT
TTTTTATTTATGCAGAGGCCGAGGCCGCCTCTGCCTCTGAGCTATTCCAGAAGTAGTGAGGAGGCTTTTT
TGGAGGCCTAGGCTTTTGCAAAAAGCTCCCGGGAGCTTATATATCCATTTTCGGATCTGATCAAGAGACA
GGATGAGGATCGTTTCGCATGATTGAACAAGATGGATTGCACGCAGGTTCTCCGGCCGCTTGGGTGGAGA
GGCTATTCGGCTATGACTGGGCACAACAGACAATCGGCTGCTCTGATGCCGCCGTGTTCCGGCTGTCAGC
GCAGGGGCGCCCGGTTCTTTTTGTCAAGACCGACCTGTCCGGTGCCCTGAATGAACTGCAGGACGAGGCA
GCGCGGCTATCGTGGCTGGCCACGACGGGCGTTCCTTGCGCAGCTGTGCTCGACGTTGTCACTGAAGCGG
GAAGGGACTGGCTGCTATTGGGCGAAGTGCCGGGGCAGGATCTCCTGTCATCTCACCTTGCTCCTGCCGA
GAAAGTATCCATCATGGCTGATGCAATGCGGCGGCTGCATACGCTTGATCCGGCTACCTGCCCATTCGAC
CACCAAGCGAAACATCGCATCGAGCGAGCACGTACTCGGATGGAAGCCGGTCTTGTCGATCAGGATGATC
TGGACGAAGAGCATCAGGGGCTCGCGCCAGCCGAACTGTTCGCCAGGCTCAAGGCGCGCATGCCCGACGG
CGAGGATCTCGTCGTGACCCATGGCGATGCCTGCTTGCCGAATATCATGGTGGAAAATGGCCGCTTTTCT
GGATTCATCGACTGTGGCCGGCTGGGTGTGGCGGACCGCTATCAGGACATAGCGTTGGCTACCCGTGATA
TTGCTGAAGAGCTTGGCGGCGAATGGGCTGACCGCTTCCTCGTGCTTTACGGTATCGCCGCTCCCGATTC
GCAGCGCATCGCCTTCTATCGCCTTCTTGACGAGTTCTTCTGAGCGGGACTCTGGGGTTCGAAATGACCG
ACCAAGCGACGCCCAACCTGCCATCACGAGATTTCGATTCCACCGCCGCCTTCTATGAAAGGTTGGGCTT
CGGAATCGTTTTCCGGGACGCCGGCTGGATGATCCTCCAGCGCGGGGATCTCATGCTGGAGTTCTTCGCC
CACCCCAACTTGTTTATTGCAGCTTATAATGGTTACAAATAAAGCAATAGCATCACAAATTTCACAAATA
AAGCATTTTTTTCACTGCATTCTAGTTGTGGTTTGTCCAAACTCATCAATGTATCTTATCATGTCTGTAT
ACCGTCGACCTCTAGCTAGAGCTTGGCGTAATCATGGTCATAGCTGTTTCCTGTGTGAAATTGTTATCCG
CTCACAATTCCACACAACATACGAGCCGGAAGCATAAAGTGTAAAGCCTGGGGTGCCTAATGAGTGAGCT
AACTCACATTAATTGCGTTGCGCTCACTGCCCGCTTTCCAGTCGGGAAACCTGTCGTGCCAGCTGCATTA
ATGAATCGGCCAACGCGCGGGGAGAGGCGGTTTGCGTATTGGGCGCTCTTCCGCTTCCTCGCTCACTGAC
TCGCTGCGCTCGGTCGTTCGGCTGCGGCGAGCGGTATCAGCTCACTCAAAGGCGGTAATACGGTTATCCA
CAGAATCAGGGGATAACGCAGGAAAGAACATGTGAGCAAAAGGCCAGCAAAAGGCCAGGAACCGTAAAAA
GGCCGCGTTGCTGGCGTTTTTCCATAGGCTCCGCCCCCCTGACGAGCATCACAAAAATCGACGCTCAAGT
CAGAGGTGGCGAAACCCGACAGGACTATAAAGATACCAGGCGTTTCCCCCTGGAAGCTCCCTCGTGCGCT
CTCCTGTTCCGACCCTGCCGCTTACCGGATACCTGTCCGCCTTTCTCCCTTCGGGAAGCGTGGCGCTTTC
TCATAGCTCACGCTGTAGGTATCTCAGTTCGGTGTAGGTCGTTCGCTCCAAGCTGGGCTGTGTGCACGAA
CCCCCCGTTCAGCCCGACCGCTGCGCCTTATCCGGTAACTATCGTCTTGAGTCCAACCCGGTAAGACACG
ACTTATCGCCACTGGCAGCAGCCACTGGTAACAGGATTAGCAGAGCGAGGTATGTAGGCGGTGCTACAGA
GTTCTTGAAGTGGTGGCCTAACTACGGCTACACTAGAAGAACAGTATTTGGTATCTGCGCTCTGCTGAAG
CCAGTTACCTTCGGAAAAAGAGTTGGTAGCTCTTGATCCGGCAAACAAACCACCGCTGGTAGCGGTGGTT
TTTTTGTTTGCAAGCAGCAGATTACGCGCAGAAAAAAAGGATCTCAAGAAGATCCTTTGATCTTTTCTAC
GGGGTCTGACGCTCAGTGGAACGAAAACTCACGTTAAGGGATTTTGGTCATGAGATTATCAAAAAGGATC
TTCACCTAGATCCTTTTAAATTAAAAATGAAGTTTTAAATCAATCTAAAGTATATATGAGTAAACTTGGT
CTGACAGTTACCAATGCTTAATCAGTGAGGCACCTATCTCAGCGATCTGTCTATTTCGTTCATCCATAGT
TGCCTGACTCCCCGTCGTGTAGATAACTACGATACGGGAGGGCTTACCATCTGGCCCCAGTGCTGCAATG
ATACCGCGAGACCCACGCTCACCGGCTCCAGATTTATCAGCA
Features (pLannotate 1.2.2; 20 found; start..end, strand, type, name):
    687..791     -  promoter       AmpR promoter: bla
    850..902     -  misc_feature   bom (fragment): basis of mobility region from pBR322
   1057..1436    +  enhancer       CMV enhancer: human cytomegalovirus immediate early enhancer
   1437..1640    +  promoter       CMV promoter: human cytomegalovirus (CMV) immediate early promoter
   1636..1669    +  LTR            5' LTR (truncated) (fragment): truncated 5' long terminal repeat (LTR) from HIV-1
   1685..1703    +  promoter       T7 promoter: promoter for bacteriophage T7 RNA polymerase
   1786..2643    +  CDS            SSR1: SSRA_HUMAN - Also known as TRAPA. Experimental evidence at protein level: Swiss-Prot protein existence level 1. TRAP proteins are part of a complex whose function is to bind calcium to the ER membrane and thereby regulate the retention of ER resident proteins. May be involved in the recycling of the translocation apparatus after completion of the translocation process or may function as a membrane-bound chaperone facilitating folding of translocated proteins. From Homo sapiens (Human).
   2763..2987    +  polyA_signal   bGH poly(A) signal: bovine growth hormone polyadenylation signal
   2991..3012    +  promoter       SV40 promoter (fragment): SV40 enhancer and early promoter
   3033..3461    +  rep_origin     f1 ori (sequence partly withheld): f1 bacteriophage origin of replication; arrow indicates direction of (+) strand synthesis
   3475..3804    +  promoter       SV40 promoter: SV40 enhancer and early promoter
   3871..4662    +  CDS            neo: KKA2_KLEPN - Also known as kan, nptII. Experimental evidence at protein level: Swiss-Prot protein existence level 1. Resistance to kanamycin, neomycin, paromomycin, ribostamycin, butirosin and gentamicin B. From Klebsiella pneumoniae.
   4686..4844    +  CDS            ble (fragment): BLE_KLEPN - Experimental evidence at protein level: Swiss-Prot protein existence level 1. Binding protein with a strong affinity to the bleomycin family of antibiotics. Binds to CL990; an antimitotic-antibiotic compound. From Klebsiella pneumoniae.
   4839..4960    +  polyA_signal   SV40 poly(A) signal: SV40 polyadenylation signal
   5033..5049    -  protein_bind   lac operator: The lac repressor binds to the lac operator to inhibit transcription in E. coli. This inhibition can be relieved by adding lactose or isopropyl-β-D-thiogalactopyranoside (IPTG). lac repressor encoded by lacI
   5057..5087    -  promoter       lac promoter: promoter for the E. coli lac operon
   5102..5123    -  protein_bind   CAP binding site: CAP binding activates transcription in the presence of cAMP. E. coli catabolite activator protein
   5136..5228    -  CDS            lacI (fragment): lac repressor; lacI; The lac repressor binds to the lac operator to inhibit transcription in E. coli. This inhibition can be relieved by adding lactose or isopropyl-β-D-thiogalactopyranoside (IPTG).
   5411..5999    -  rep_origin     ori: high-copy-number ColE1/pMB1/pBR322/pUC origin of replication
   6170..686     -  CDS            AmpR (across the origin): β-lactamase; bla; confers resistance to ampicillin, carbenicillin, and related antibiotics
