[The description below was written by a language model from this plasmid's Addgene catalogue record and pLannotate feature annotations shown in this document.]
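Description:
TRAPa(E162A,M164A,R167A)-3xFLAG-pCDNA is a mammalian expression plasmid of about 6.3 kb built on the pcDNA3.1(+) backbone. It is propagated in E. coli as a high-copy plasmid through a ColE1/pUC-type origin and selected with ampicillin via the β-lactamase gene and its bla promoter. An f1 origin is also present, which in principle allows single-stranded DNA production. For selection in mammalian cells, the backbone carries a neomycin phosphotransferase gene driven by the SV40 enhancer/early promoter and terminated by the SV40 polyadenylation signal, which is the usual G418 resistance cassette. Several short annotated fragments (bom, ble, lacI, an HIV-1 LTR piece, lac promoter/operator elements) appear to be backbone remnants or partial sequence matches rather than functional parts.

The payload is the human SSR1 coding sequence, encoding the alpha subunit of the translocon-associated protein (TRAP) complex of the ER membrane. It was cloned between EcoRI and NotI and carries three alanine substitutions: E162A, M164A and R167A. Transcription is driven by the CMV immediate early enhancer and promoter and terminated by the bovine growth hormone polyadenylation signal. A T7 promoter lies just upstream of the insert and can serve for in vitro transcription or sequencing. The catalogue lists a C-terminal 3xFLAG tag, which allows detection or affinity capture of the protein. The feature table does not annotate the tag separately, although there is unannotated space between the end of the SSR1 feature and the poly(A) signal. The stated purpose is mammalian expression of mutated TRAP alpha, and the associated publication concerns ER membrane remodeling by the Sec61/TRAP translocon. The record does not say what specific effect the three substitutions are intended to have.
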