Addgene plasmid #201964: TRAPa(E162A,M164A,R167A)-3xFLAG-pCDNA
Purpose: Mammalian expression of mutated Translocon-associated protein subunit alpha
Depositing lab: Ville Paavilainen. Depositing organization: University of Helsinki, Institute of Biotechnology. Publication: Molecular view of ER membrane remodeling by the Sec61/TRAP translocon. Karki S, Javanainen M, Rehan S, Tranter D, Kellosalo J, Huiskonen JT, Happonen L, Paavilainen V. EMBO Rep. 2023 Dec 6;24(12):e57910. doi: 10.15252/embr.202357910. Epub 2023 Nov 20. PubMed 37983950.
Backbone
  Vector backbone: pCDNA3.1(+)
  Vector type: Mammalian Expression
Growth in bacteria
  Bacterial resistance: Ampicillin, 100 μg/mL
  Growth temperature: 37°C
  Growth strain: DH5alpha
  Copy number: High Copy
Gene/Insert
  Gene/Insert name: SSR1
  Species: H. sapiens (human)
  Mutation: E162A,M164A,R167A
  Entrez Gene: SSR1 (a.k.a. TRAPA)
  Tag / fusion protein: 3xFLAG-tag (C terminal on insert)
  Cloning method: Restriction Enzyme; 5′ cloning site EcoRI (unknown if destroyed); 3′ cloning site NotI (unknown if destroyed)
Terms and licenses: Academic/Nonprofit Terms; Industry Terms: Not Available to Industry
How to cite: TRAPa(E162A,M164A,R167A)-3xFLAG-pCDNA was a gift from Ville Paavilainen (Addgene plasmid # 201964 ; http://n2t.net/addgene:201964 ; RRID:Addgene_201964)
